Addgene plasmid #146025: pT7-EGFP-C1_C
Purpose: (Empty Backbone) Mammalian Expression vector
Depositing lab: Elisa Izaurralde. Depositing organization: Max Planck Institute for Developmental Biology.
Backbone
  Vector backbone: Unknown
  Vector type: Mammalian Expression
Growth in bacteria
  Bacterial resistance: Kanamycin, 50 μg/mL
  Growth temperature: 37°C
  Growth strain: DH5alpha
  Copy number: High Copy
Gene/Insert
  Gene/Insert name: None
Terms and licenses: Academic/Nonprofit Terms; Industry Terms: Not Available to Industry
Depositor comments: Plasmids from this collection were made available to the research community and donated after the lab closed. Please note that the sequence provided by the depositing laboratory may be theoretical/predicted or based on Sanger sequencing results. There may be discrepancies between sequencing results obtained by Addgene and the depositor sequence. If an Addgene verified sequence is not available, please contact before placing your order to request that our lab fully sequence the plasmid.
How to cite: pT7-EGFP-C1_C was a gift from Elisa Izaurralde (Addgene plasmid # 146025 ; http://n2t.net/addgene:146025 ; RRID:Addgene_146025)
