[The description below was written by a language model from this plasmid's Addgene catalogue record and pLannotate feature annotations shown in this document.]
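Description:
pT7-EGFP-C1_C is an empty mammalian expression backbone of 4,783 nt designed for making N-terminal EGFP fusions. The catalogue lists the parent backbone as unknown, but the annotated layout shows a CMV enhancer and immediate-early promoter driving an EGFP coding sequence that runs directly into a multiple cloning site, followed by an SV40 polyadenylation signal. An open reading frame cloned into the MCS would therefore be expressed as a fusion to the C-terminus of EGFP, while the unmodified vector expresses EGFP alone and can serve as a fluorescent control. A bacteriophage T7 promoter sits between the CMV promoter and EGFP, so the same cassette can also be transcribed by T7 RNA polymerase, for instance for in vitro transcription. The meaning of the "_C" suffix is not explained in the record; it may denote a particular MCS variant or reading frame, but this is not stated.

Propagation in E. coli relies on a high-copy ColE1/pUC-type origin, and an f1 origin is also present for single-stranded DNA production. Selection uses a single NeoR/KanR (Tn5 aminoglycoside phosphotransferase) gene placed behind tandem bacterial (bla-type) and SV40 early promoters and terminated by the HSV TK poly(A) signal. This gives kanamycin resistance in bacteria and G418 resistance in transfected mammalian cells, allowing stable line selection. Several short annotated fragments (HIV-1 LTR, SV40 large T antigen, ble, bGH poly(A)) are probably partial sequence matches to flanking or residual sequence rather than functional elements. The depositor sequence may be theoretical rather than fully verified.
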