Features (pLannotate 1.2.2; 16 found; start..end, strand, type, name):
     61..364     +  enhancer       CMV enhancer: human cytomegalovirus immediate early enhancer
    365..568     +  promoter       CMV promoter: human cytomegalovirus (CMV) immediate early promoter
    564..597     +  LTR            5' LTR (truncated) (fragment): truncated 5' long terminal repeat (LTR) from HIV-1
    613..631     +  promoter       T7 promoter: promoter for bacteriophage T7 RNA polymerase
    665..1381    +  CDS            EGFP: EGFP is a basic (constitutively fluorescent) green fluorescent protein published in 1996, derived from Aequorea victoria. It is reported to be a rapidly-maturing weak dimer with moderate acid sensitivity.
   1382..1447    +  misc_feature   MCS: multiple cloning site
   1464..1548    +  CDS            large T antigen (fragment): large T antigen from SV40 (simian virus 40)
   1571..1692    +  polyA_signal   SV40 poly(A) signal: SV40 polyadenylation signal
   1726..2154    -  rep_origin     f1 ori (sequence partly withheld): f1 bacteriophage origin of replication; arrow indicates direction of (+) strand synthesis
   2181..2285    +  promoter       AmpR promoter: bla
   2287..2644    +  promoter       SV40 promoter: SV40 enhancer and early promoter
   2679..3473    +  CDS            NeoR/KanR: aminoglycoside phosphotransferase from Tn5; aph(3')-II (or nptII); confers resistance to neomycin, kanamycin, and G418 (Geneticin®)
   3494..3646    +  CDS            ble (fragment): BLE_KLEPN - Experimental evidence at protein level: Swiss-Prot protein existence level 1. Binding protein with a strong affinity to the bleomycin family of antibiotics. Binds to CL990; an antimitotic-antibiotic compound. From Klebsiella pneumoniae.
   3705..3752    +  polyA_signal   HSV TK poly(A) signal: herpes simplex virus thymidine kinase polyadenylation signal (Cole and Stacy, 1985)
   3843..3859    -  polyA_signal   bGH poly(A) signal (fragment): bovine growth hormone polyadenylation signal
   4081..4669    +  rep_origin     ori: high-copy-number ColE1/pMB1/pBR322/pUC origin of replication
>Addgene plasmid #146025 | pT7-EGFP-C1_C | depositor full sequence | sequence record 288470 | Full Sequence
TAGTTATTAATAGTAATCAATTACGGGGTCATTAGTTCATAGCCCATATATGGAGTTCCGCGTTACATAA
CTTACGGTAAATGGCCCGCCTGGCTGACCGCCCAACGACCCCCGCCCATTGACGTCAATAATGACGTATG
TTCCCATAGTAACGCCAATAGGGACTTTCCATTGACGTCAATGGGTGGAGTATTTACGGTAAACTGCCCA
CTTGGCAGTACATCAAGTGTATCATATGCCAAGTACGCCCCCTATTGACGTCAATGACGGTAAATGGCCC
GCCTGGCATTATGCCCAGTACATGACCTTATGGGACTTTCCTACTTGGCAGTACATCTACGTATTAGTCA
TCGCTATTACCATGGTGATGCGGTTTTGGCAGTACATCAATGGGCGTGGATAGCGGTTTGACTCACGGGG
ATTTCCAAGTCTCCACCCCATTGACGTCAATGGGAGTTTGTTTTGGCACCAAAATCAACGGGACTTTCCA
AAATGTCGTAACAACTCCGCCCCATTGACGCAAATGGGCGGTAGGCGTGTACGGTGGGAGGTCTATATAA
GCAGAGCTCTCTGGCTAACTAGAGAACCCACTGCTTACTGGCTTATCGAAATTAATACGACTCACTATAG
GGAGACCCAAGCTCTAGCGCTACCGGTCGCCACCATGGTGAGCAAGGGCGAGGAGCTGTTCACCGGGGTG
GTGCCCATCCTGGTCGAGCTGGACGGCGACGTAAACGGCCACAAGTTCAGCGTGTCCGGCGAGGGCGAGG
GCGATGCCACCTACGGCAAGCTGACCCTGAAGTTCATCTGCACCACCGGCAAGCTGCCCGTGCCCTGGCC
CACCCTCGTGACCACCCTGACCTACGGCGTGCAGTGCTTCAGCCGCTACCCCGACCACATGAAGCAGCAC
GACTTCTTCAAGTCCGCCATGCCCGAAGGCTACGTCCAGGAGCGCACCATCTTCTTCAAGGACGACGGCA
ACTACAAGACCCGCGCCGAGGTGAAGTTCGAGGGCGACACCCTGGTGAACCGCATCGAGCTGAAGGGCAT
CGACTTCAAGGAGGACGGCAACATCCTGGGGCACAAGCTGGAGTACAACTACAACAGCCACAACGTCTAT
ATCATGGCCGACAAGCAGAAGAACGGCATCAAGGTGAACTTCAAGATCCGCCACAACATCGAGGACGGCA
GCGTGCAGCTCGCCGACCACTACCAGCAGAACACCCCCATCGGCGACGGCCCCGTGCTGCTGCCCGACAA
CCACTACCTGAGCACCCAGTCCGCCCTGAGCAAAGACCCCAACGAGAAGCGCGATCACATGGTCCTGCTG
GAGTTCGTGACCGCCGCCGGGATCACTCTCGGCATGGACGAGCTGTACAAGTCCGGACTCAGATCTCGAG
CTCAAGCTTCGAATTCTGCAGTCGACGGTACCGCGGGCCCGGGATCCACCGGATCTAGATAACTGATCAT
AATCAGCCATACCACATTTGTAGAGGTTTTACTTGCTTTAAAAAACCTCCCACACCTCCCCCTGAACCTG
AAACATAAAATGAATGCAATTGTTGTTGTTAACTTGTTTATTGCAGCTTATAATGGTTACAAATAAAGCA
ATAGCATCACAAATTTCACAAATAAAGCATTTTTTTCACTGCATTCTAGTTGTGGTTTGTCCAAACTCAT
CAATGTATCTTAACGCGTAAATTGTAAGCGTTAATATTTTGTTAAAATTCGCGTTAAATTTTTGTTAAAT
CAGCTCATTTTTTAACCAATAGGCCGAAATCGGCAAAATCCCTTATAAATCAAAAGAATAGACCGAGATA
GGGT
[37 nt withheld, positions 1825-1861]
AAAGAACGTGGACTCCAACGTCAAAGG
[49 nt withheld, positions 1889-1937]
T
[91 nt withheld, positions 1939-2029]
G
[124 nt withheld, positions 2031-2154]
CAGGTGGCACTTTTCGGGGAAATGTGCGCGGAACCCCTATTTGTTTATTTTTCTAAATACATTCAAATAT
GTATCCGCTCATGAGACAATAACCCTGATAAATGCTTCAATAATATTGAAAAAGGAAGAGTCCTGAGGCG
GAAAGAACCAGCTGTGGAATGTGTGTCAGTTAGGGTGTGGAAAGTCCCCAGGCTCCCCAGCAGGCAGAAG
TATGCAAAGCATGCATCTCAATTAGTCAGCAACCAGGTGTGGAAAGTCCCCAGGCTCCCCAGCAGGCAGA
AGTATGCAAAGCATGCATCTCAATTAGTCAGCAACCATAGTCCCGCCCCTAACTCCGCCCATCCCGCCCC
TAACTCCGCCCAGTTCCGCCCATTCTCCGCCCCATGGCTGACTAATTTTTTTTATTTATGCAGAGGCCGA
GGCCGCCTCGGCCTCTGAGCTATTCCAGAAGTAGTGAGGAGGCTTTTTTGGAGGCCTAGGCTTTTGCAAA
GATCGATCAAGAGACAGGATGAGGATCGTTTCGCATGATTGAACAAGATGGATTGCACGCAGGTTCTCCG
GCCGCTTGGGTGGAGAGGCTATTCGGCTATGACTGGGCACAACAGACAATCGGCTGCTCTGATGCCGCCG
TGTTCCGGCTGTCAGCGCAGGGGCGCCCGGTTCTTTTTGTCAAGACCGACCTGTCCGGTGCCCTGAATGA
ACTGCAAGACGAGGCAGCGCGGCTATCGTGGCTGGCCACGACGGGCGTTCCTTGCGCAGCTGTGCTCGAC
GTTGTCACTGAAGCGGGAAGGGACTGGCTGCTATTGGGCGAAGTGCCGGGGCAGGATCTCCTGTCATCTC
ACCTTGCTCCTGCCGAGAAAGTATCCATCATGGCTGATGCAATGCGGCGGCTGCATACGCTTGATCCGGC
TACCTGCCCATTCGACCACCAAGCGAAACATCGCATCGAGCGAGCACGTACTCGGATGGAAGCCGGTCTT
GTCGATCAGGATGATCTGGACGAAGAGCATCAGGGGCTCGCGCCAGCCGAACTGTTCGCCAGGCTCAAGG
CGAGCATGCCCGACGGCGAGGATCTCGTCGTGACCCATGGCGATGCCTGCTTGCCGAATATCATGGTGGA
AAATGGCCGCTTTTCTGGATTCATCGACTGTGGCCGGCTGGGTGTGGCGGACCGCTATCAGGACATAGCG
TTGGCTACCCGTGATATTGCTGAAGAGCTTGGCGGCGAATGGGCTGACCGCTTCCTCGTGCTTTACGGTA
TCGCCGCTCCCGATTCGCAGCGCATCGCCTTCTATCGCCTTCTTGACGAGTTCTTCTGAGCGGGACTCTG
GGGTTCGAAATGACCGACCAAGCGACGCCCAACCTGCCATCACGAGATTTCGATTCCACCGCCGCCTTCT
ATGAAAGGTTGGGCTTCGGAATCGTTTTCCGGGACGCCGGCTGGATGATCCTCCAGCGCGGGGATCTCAT
GCTGGAGTTCTTCGCCCACCCTAGGGGGAGGCTAACTGAAACACGGAAGGAGACAATACCGGAAGGAACC
CGCGCTATGACGGCAATAAAAAGACAGAATAAAACGCACGGTGTTGGGTCGTTTGTTCATAAACGCGGGG
TTCGGTCCCAGGGCTGGCACTCTGTCGATACCCCACCGAGACCCCATTGGGGCCAATACGCCCGCGTTTC
TTCCTTTTCCCCACCCCACCCCCCAAGTTCGGGTGAAGGCCCAGGGCTCGCAGCCAACGTCGGGGCGGCA
GGCCCTGCCATAGCCTCAGGTTACTCATATATACTTTAGATTGATTTAAAACTTCATTTTTAATTTAAAA
GGATCTAGGTGAAGATCCTTTTTGATAATCTCATGACCAAAATCCCTTAACGTGAGTTTTCGTTCCACTG
AGCGTCAGACCCCGTAGAAAAGATCAAAGGATCTTCTTGAGATCCTTTTTTTCTGCGCGTAATCTGCTGC
TTGCAAACAAAAAAACCACCGCTACCAGCGGTGGTTTGTTTGCCGGATCAAGAGCTACCAACTCTTTTTC
CGAAGGTAACTGGCTTCAGCAGAGCGCAGATACCAAATACTGTCCTTCTAGTGTAGCCGTAGTTAGGCCA
CCACTTCAAGAACTCTGTAGCACCGCCTACATACCTCGCTCTGCTAATCCTGTTACCAGTGGCTGCTGCC
AGTGGCGATAAGTCGTGTCTTACCGGGTTGGACTCAAGACGATAGTTACCGGATAAGGCGCAGCGGTCGG
GCTGAACGGGGGGTTCGTGCACACAGCCCAGCTTGGAGCGAACGACCTACACCGAACTGAGATACCTACA
GCGTGAGCTATGAGAAAGCGCCACGCTTCCCGAAGGGAGAAAGGCGGACAGGTATCCGGTAAGCGGCAGG
GTCGGAACAGGAGAGCGCACGAGGGAGCTTCCAGGGGGAAACGCCTGGTATCTTTATAGTCCTGTCGGGT
TTCGCCACCTCTGACTTGAGCGTCGATTTTTGTGATGCTCGTCAGGGGGGCGGAGCCTATGGAAAAACGC
CAGCAACGCGGCCTTTTTACGGTTCCTGGCCTTTTGCTGGCCTTTTGCTCACATGTTCTTTCCTGCGTTA
TCCCCTGATTCTGTGGATAACCGTATTACCGCCATGCAT
